Addgene plasmid #61270: pMM178
Purpose: Also referred to as pRGNndm-1. Expresses Cas9, tracrRNA and a guide RNA which target the NDM-1 gene. Contains a pBBR1 origin and chloramphenicol resistance.
Depositing lab: Timothy Lu. Depositing organization: Massachusetts Institute of Technology. Publication: Sequence-specific antimicrobials using efficiently delivered RNA-guided nucleases. Citorik RJ, Mimee M, Lu TK. Nat Biotechnol. 2014 Sep 21. doi: 10.1038/nbt.3011. PubMed 25240928.
Backbone
  Vector backbone: Custom pBBR1-CmR
  Vector type: Bacterial Expression, CRISPR
Growth in bacteria
  Bacterial resistance: Chloramphenicol, 25 μg/mL
  Growth temperature: 37°C
  Growth strain: DH5alpha
  Copy number: Low Copy
Gene/Insert
  Gene/Insert name: Cas9, tracrRNA, crRNA (alt name: CRISPR/Cas)
  Species: Streptococcus pyogenes
  Insert size (bp): 5008
  Promoter: pLtetO, native, native (respectively)
  Tag / fusion protein: 6xHis (N terminal on insert)
  Cloning method: Restriction Enzyme; 5′ cloning site SalI (not destroyed); 3′ cloning site XbaI (not destroyed)
  Sequencing primers: 5′ ACGTCTCATTTTCGCCAGAT; 3′ GAGAAAGCAGGTAGCTTGCAG
Resource information
  A portion of this plasmid was derived from a plasmid made by: The Cas9 enzyme was originally cloned from addgene plasmid 39312 (pMJ806). The tracrRNA and crRNA were synthesized.
Terms and licenses: Academic/Nonprofit Terms; Industry Terms: Not Available to Industry
How to cite: pMM178 was a gift from Timothy Lu (Addgene plasmid # 61270 ; http://n2t.net/addgene:61270 ; RRID:Addgene_61270)
