[The description below was written by a language model from this plasmid's Addgene catalogue record and pLannotate feature annotations shown in this document.]
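Description:
pMM178, also called pRGNndm-1, is a low-copy bacterial expression plasmid of about 9.4 kb that carries a complete Streptococcus pyogenes type II CRISPR/Cas9 system programmed against the NDM-1 carbapenemase gene. It is built on a custom pBBR1-CmR backbone. Replication depends on the broad-host-range pBBR1 oriV together with its cognate Rep protein, and selection is by chloramphenicol through a cat gene driven by its own promoter and closed by the lambda t0 terminator. The annotation also picks up short fragments of a Tn5 transposase, a tetracycline resistance gene, a second CmR segment and an M13 origin. These appear to be non-functional remnants of backbone construction.

The roughly 5 kb insert, cloned between SalI and XbaI sites, has three functional parts. Cas9 carries an N-terminal 6xHis tag and is transcribed from the PLtetO-1 promoter, a lambda PL derivative with tet operator sites that is repressible where TetR is present. The tracrRNA lies upstream in the opposite orientation under its native promoter. A minimal CRISPR array sits downstream of an rrnB T1 terminator and consists of the native crRNA leader followed by direct repeats that flank the spacer positions. The array transcript is processed with the help of tracrRNA into mature guides that direct Cas9 to cleave matching NDM-1 sequence.

The associated work concerns sequence-specific antimicrobials based on delivered RNA-guided nucleases, in which double-strand breaks are made only in bacteria that carry the targeted resistance gene. The Cas9 coding sequence was taken from an earlier plasmid, whereas the tracrRNA and crRNA elements were synthesized.
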