Features (pLannotate 1.2.2; 18 found; start..end, strand, type, name):
     11..97      +  terminator     rrnB T1 terminator: Escherichia coli rrnB; transcription terminator T1 from the E. coli rrnB gene
    164..295     +  misc_feature   crRNA leader: crRNA leader sequence for the Streptococcus pyogenes CRISPR/Cas system
    296..331     +  repeat_region  DR: direct repeat for the Streptococcus pyogenes CRISPR/Cas system
    362..397     +  repeat_region  DR: direct repeat for the Streptococcus pyogenes CRISPR/Cas system
    428..456     +  repeat_region  DR (fragment): direct repeat for the Streptococcus pyogenes CRISPR/Cas system
    516..695     -  CDS            tnpA (fragment): TN5P_ECOLX - Also known as tnp. Experimental evidence at protein level: Swiss-Prot protein existence level 1. Mediates transposition of transposon Tn5 by a 'cut and paste' mechanism. First, the monomeric transposase binds the 19 bp inverted DNA repeats flanking the transposon. Then, dimerization of the DNA- bound transposase creates a synaptic DNA complex. After nicking of the first DNA strand, excision of the transposon proceeds through a series of intermediates. The transposase then mediates the insertion of the transposon at a new site by strand transfer. The activity of the wild- type tran
   1859..2628    +  rep_origin     pBBR1 oriV: replication origin of the broad-host-range plasmid pBBR1 from Bordetella bronchiseptica; requires the pBBR1 Rep protein for replication
   2629..3291    +  CDS            pBBR1 Rep: replication protein for the broad-host-range plasmid pBBR1 from Bordetella bronchiseptica
   3352..3421    +  CDS            TcR (fragment): tetracycline efflux protein; tet; confers resistance to tetracycline
   3750..3779    -  CDS            CmR (fragment): chloramphenicol acetyltransferase confers resistance to chloramphenicol
   3779..3847    +  rep_origin     M13 ori (fragment): M13 bacteriophage origin of replication; arrow indicates direction of (+) strand synthesis
   3861..3955    -  terminator     lambda t0 terminator: transcription terminator from phage lambda
   3976..4635    -  CDS            CmR: chloramphenicol acetyltransferase; cat; confers resistance to chloramphenicol
   4636..4738    -  promoter       cat promoter: promoter of the E. coli cat gene encoding chloramphenicol acetyltransferase
   4908..4986    -  misc_RNA       tracrRNA: trans-activating CRISPR RNA for the Streptococcus pyogenes CRISPR/Cas9 system
   5151..5224    +  promoter       PLtetO-1 promoter: modified phage lambda PL promoter with tet operator sites (Lutz and Bujard, 1997)
   5260..5277    +  CDS            7xHis (fragment): 6xHis affinity tag
   5278..9384    +  CDS            Cas9: Cas9 (Csn1) endonuclease from the Streptococcus pyogenes Type II CRISPR/Cas system generates RNA-guided double strand breaks in DNA
>Addgene plasmid #61270 | pMM178 | depositor full sequence | sequence record 99577 | pMM178 sequence 9390 bps
CTAGAGGCATCAAATAAAACGAAAGGCTCAGTCGAAAGACTGGGCCTTTCGTTTTATCTGTTGTTTGTCG
GTGAACGCTCTCCTGAGTAGGACAAATCCGCCGCCCTAGACCTAGCACCCTGCAGAACTATATGATTTTC
CGCAGTATATTTTAGATGAAGATTATTTCTTAATAACTAAAAATATGGTATAATACTCTTAATAAATGCA
GTAATACAGGGGCTTTTCAAGACTGAAGTCTAGCTGAGACAAATAGTGCGATTACGAAATTTTTTAGACA
AAAATAGTCTACGAGGTTTTAGAGCTATGCTGTTTTGAATGGTCCCAAAACGGGCAGTCGCTTCCAACGG
TTTGATCGTCAGTTTTAGAGCTATGCTGTTTTGAATGGTCCCAAAACTTCAGCACACTGAGACTTGTTGA
GTTCCATGTTTTAGAGCTATGCTGTTTTGAATGGTCTCCATTCTCTAGATGATGATTAAGGATCTATTTT
TTTGGGCGGGGCCGCCCAAAAAAATGGTTCGCTTGCTGTCCATAAAACCGCCCAGTCTAGCTATCGCCAT
GTAAGCCCACTGCAAGCTACCTGCTTTCTCTTTGCGCTTGCGTTTTCCCTTGTCCAGATAGCCCAGTAGC
TGACATTCATCCCAGGTGGCACTTTTCGGGGAAATGTGCGCGCCCGCGTTCCTGCTGGCGCTGGGCCTGT
TTCTGGCGCTGGACTTCCCGCTGTTCCGTCAGCAGCTTTTCGCCCACGGCCTTGATGATCGCGGCGGCCT
TGGCCTGCATATCCCGATTCAACGGCCCCAGGGCGTCCAGAACGGGCTTCAGGCGCTCCCGAAGGTCTCG
GGCCGTCTCTTGGGCTTGATCGGCCTTCTTGCGCATCTCACGCGCTCCTGCGGCGGCCTGTAGGGCAGGC
TCATACCCCTGCCGAACCGCTTTTGTCAGCCGGTCGGCCACGGCTTCCGGCGTCTCAACGCGCTTTGAGA
TTCCCAGCTTTTCGGCCAATCCCTGCGGTGCATAGGCGCGTGGCTCGACCGCTTGCGGGCTGATGGTGAC
GTGGCCCACTGGTGGCCGCTCCAGGGCCTCGTAGAACGCCTGAATGCGCGTGTGACGTGCCTTGCTGCCC
TCGATGCCCCGTTGCAGCCCTAGATCGGCCACAGCGGCCGCAAACGTGGTCTGGTCGCGGGTCATCTGCG
CTTTGTTGCCGATGAACTCCTTGGCCGACAGCCTGCCGTCCTGCGTCAGCGGCACCACGAACGCGGTCAT
GTGCGGGCTGGTTTCGTCACGGTGGATGCTGGCCGTCACGATGCGATCCGCCCCGTACTTGTCCGCCAGC
CACTTGTGCGCCTTCTCGAAGAACGCCGCCTGCTGTTCTTGGCTGGCCGACTTCCACCATTCCGGGCTGG
CCGTCATGACGTACTCGACCGCCAACACAGCGTCCTTGCGCCGCTTCTCTGGCAGCAACTCGCGCAGTCG
GCCCATCGCTTCATCGGTGCTGCTGGCCGCCCAGTGCTCGTTCTCTGGCGTCCTGCTGGCGTCAGCGTTG
GGCGTCTCGCGCTCGCGGTAGGCGTGCTTGAGACTGGCCGCCACGTTGCCCATTTTCGCCAGCTTCTTGC
ATCGCATGATCGCGTATGCCGCCATGCCTGCCCCTCCCTTTTGGTGTCCAACCGGCTCGACGGGGGCAGC
GCAAGGCGGTGCCTCCGGCGGGCCACTCAATGCTTGAGTATACTCACTAGACTTTGCTTCGCAAAGTCGT
GACCGCCTACGGCGGCTGCGGCGCCCTACGGGCTTGCTCTCCGGGCTTCGCCCTGCGCGGTCGCTGCGCT
CCCTTGCCAGCCCGTGGATATGTGGACGATGGCCGCGAGCGGCCACCGGCTGGCTCGCTTCGCTCGGCCC
GTGGACAACCCTGCTGGACAAGCTGATGGACAGGCTGCGCCTGCCCACGAGCTTGACCACAGGGATTGCC
CACCGGCTACCCAGCCTTCGACCACATACCCACCGGCTCCAACTGCGCGGCCTGCGGCCTTGCCCCATCA
ATTTTTTTAATTTTCTCTGGGGAAAAGCCTCCGGCCTGCGGCCTGCGCGCTTCGCTTGCCGGTTGGACAC
CAAGTGGAAGGCGGGTCAAGGCTCGCGCAGCGACCGCGCAGCGGCTTGGCCTTGACGCGCCTGGAACGAC
CCAAGCCTATGCGAGTGGGGGCAGTCGAAGGCGAAGCCCGCCCGCCTGCCCCCCGAGCCTCACGGCGGCG
AGTGCGGGGGTTCCAAGGGGGCAGCGCCACCTTGGGCAAGGCCGAAGGCCGCGCAGTCGATCAACAAGCC
CCGGAGGGGCCACTTTTTGCCGGAGGGGGAGCCGCGCCGAAGGCGTGGGGGAACCCCGCAGGGGTGCCCT
TCTTTGGGCACCAAAGAACTAGATATAGGGCGAAATGCGAAAGACTTAAAAATCAACAACTTAAAAAAGG
GGGGTACGCAACAGCTCATTGCGGCACCCCCCGCAATAGCTCATTGCGTAGGTTAAAGAAAATCTGTAAT
TGACTGCCACTTTTACGCAACGCATAATTGTTGTCGCGCTGCCGAAAAGTTGCAGCTGATTGCGCATGGT
GCCGCAACCGTGCGGCACCCTACCGCATGGAGATAAGCATGGCCACGCAGTCCAGAGAAATCGGCATTCA
AGCCAAGAACAAGCCCGGTCACTGGGTGCAAACGGAACGCAAAGCGCATGAGGCGTGGGCCGGGCTTATT
GCGAGGAAACCCACGGCGGCAATGCTGCTGCATCACCTCGTGGCGCAGATGGGCCACCAGAACGCCGTGG
TGGTCAGCCAGAAGACACTTTCCAAGCTCATCGGACGTTCTTTGCGGACGGTCCAATACGCAGTCAAGGA
CTTGGTGGCCGAGCGCTGGATCTCCGTCGTGAAGCTCAACGGCCCCGGCACCGTGTCGGCCTACGTGGTC
AATGACCGCGTGGCGTGGGGCCAGCCCCGCGACCAGTTGCGCCTGTCGGTGTTCAGTGCCGCCGTGGTGG
TTGATCACGACGACCAGGACGAATCGCTGTTGGGGCATGGCGACCTGCGCCGCATCCCGACCCTGTATCC
GGGCGAGCAGCAACTACCGACCGGCCCCGGCGAGGAGCCGCCCAGCCAGCCCGGCATTCCGGGCATGGAA
CCAGACCTGCCAGCCTTGACCGAAACGGAGGAATGGGAACGGCGCGGGCAGCAGCGCCTGCCGATGCCCG
ATGAGCCGTGTTTTCTGGACGATGGCGAGCCGTTGGAGCCGCCGACACGGGTCACGCTGCCGCGCCGGTA
GCACTTGGGTTGCGCAGCAACCCGTAAGTGCGCTGTTCCAGACTATCGGCTGTAGCCGCCTCGCCGCCCT
ATACCTTGTCTGCCTCCCCGCGTTGCGTCGCGGTGCATGGAGCCGGGCCACCTCGACCTGAATGGAAGCC
GGCGGCACCTCGCTAACGGATTCACCGTTTTTATCAGGCTCTGGGAGGCAGAATAAATGATCATATCGTC
AATTATTACCTCCACGGGGAGAGCCTGAGCAAACTGGCCTCAGGCATTTGAGAAGCACACGGTCACACTG
CTTCCGGTAGTCAATAAACCGGTAAACCAGCAATAGACATAAGCGGCTATTTAACGACCCTGCCCTGAAC
CGACGACCGGGTCGAATTTGCTTTCGAATTTCTGCCATTCATCCGCTTATTATCACTTATTCAGGCGTAG
CACCAGGCGTTTAAGGGCACCAATAACTGCCTTAAAAAAATTACGCCCCGCCCTGCCACTCATCGCAGTC
GGCCTATTGGTTAAAAAATGAGCTGATTTAACAAAAATTTAACGCGAATTTTAACAAAATATTAACGCAC
TAGTGCTTGGATTCTCACCAATAAAAAACGCCCGGCGGCAACCGAGCGTTCTGAACAAATCCAGATGGAG
TTCTGAGGTCATTACTGGATCTATCAACAGGAGTCCAAGCGAGCTCGATATCAAATTACGCCCCGCCCTG
CCACTCATCGCAGTACTGTTGTAATTCATTAAGCATTCTGCCGACATGGAAGCCATCACAGACGGCATGA
TGAACCTGAATCGCCAGCGGCATCAGCACCTTGTCGCCTTGCGTATAATATTTGCCCATGGTGAAAACGG
GGGCGAAGAAGTTGTCCATATTGGCCACGTTTAAATCAAAACTGGTGAAACTCACCCAGGGATTGGCTGA
GACGAAAAACATATTCTCAATAAACCCTTTAGGGAAATAGGCCAGGTTTTCACCGTAACACGCCACATCT
TGCGAATATATGTGTAGAAACTGCCGGAAATCGTCGTGGTATTCACTCCAGAGCGATGAAAACGTTTCAG
TTTGCTCATGGAAAACGGTGTAACAAGGGTGAACACTATCCCATATCACCAGCTCACCGTCTTTCATTGC
CATACGGAATTCCGGATGAGCATTCATCAGGCGGGCAAGAATGTGAATAAAGGCCGGATAAAACTTGTGC
TTATTTTTCTTTACGGTCTTTAAAAAGGCCGTAATATCCAGCTGAACGGTCTGGTTATAGGTACATTGAG
CAACTGACTGAAATGCCTCAAAATGTTCTTTACGATGCCATTGGGATATATCAACGGTGGTATATCCAGT
GATTTTTTTCTCCATTTTAGCTTCCTTAGCTCCTGAAAATCTCGATAACTCAAAAAATACGCCCGGTAGT
GATCTTATTTCATTATGGTGAAAGTTGGAACCTCTTACGTGCCGATCAACGTCTCATTTTCGCCAGATAT
CGACGTCTAAGAAACCATTATTATCATGACATTAACCTATAAAAATAGGCGTATCACGAGGCCCTTTCGT
CTTCACCCTGTCGACGCGTTTTGAAAGCGCTTGTTTTTTTGGTTTGCAGTCAGAGTAGAATAGAAGTATC
AAAAAAAGCACCGACTCGGTGCCACTTTTTCAAGTTGATAACGGACTAGCCTTATTTTAACTTGCTATGC
TGTTTTGAATGGTTCCAACAAGATTATTTTATAACTTTTATAACAAATAATCAAGGAGAAATTCAAAGAA
ATTTATCAGCCATAAAACAATACTTAATACTATAGAATGATAACAAAATAAACTACTTTTTAAAAGAATT
TTGTGTTATAATCTATTTATTATTAAGTATTGGGATCGATTCCCTATCAGTGATAGAGATTGACATCCCT
ATCAGTGATAGAGATACTGAGCACATCAGCAGGACGCACTGACCGAATTCATTAAAGAGGAGAAAGGTGC
GGCCGCATGCATCACCATCACCATCACATGGATAAGAAATACTCAATAGGCTTAGATATCGGCACAAATA
GCGTCGGATGGGCGGTGATCACTGATGAATATAAGGTTCCGTCTAAAAAGTTCAAGGTTCTGGGAAATAC
AGACCGCCACAGTATCAAAAAAAATCTTATAGGGGCTCTTTTATTTGACAGTGGAGAGACAGCGGAAGCG
ACTCGTCTCAAACGGACAGCTCGTAGAAGGTATACACGTCGGAAGAATCGTATTTGTTATCTACAGGAGA
TTTTTTCAAATGAGATGGCGAAAGTAGATGATAGTTTCTTTCATCGACTTGAAGAGTCTTTTTTGGTGGA
AGAAGACAAGAAGCATGAACGTCATCCTATTTTTGGAAATATAGTAGATGAAGTTGCTTATCATGAGAAA
TATCCAACTATCTATCATCTGCGAAAAAAATTGGTAGATTCTACTGATAAAGCGGATTTGCGCTTAATCT
ATTTGGCCTTAGCGCATATGATTAAGTTTCGTGGTCATTTTTTGATTGAGGGAGATTTAAATCCTGATAA
TAGTGATGTGGACAAACTATTTATCCAGTTGGTACAAACCTACAATCAATTATTTGAAGAAAACCCTATT
AACGCAAGTGGAGTAGATGCTAAAGCGATTCTTTCTGCACGATTGAGTAAATCAAGACGATTAGAAAATC
TCATTGCTCAGCTCCCCGGTGAGAAGAAAAATGGCTTATTTGGGAATCTCATTGCTTTGTCATTGGGTTT
GACCCCTAATTTTAAATCAAATTTTGATTTGGCAGAAGATGCTAAATTACAGCTTTCAAAAGATACTTAC
GATGATGATTTAGATAATTTATTGGCGCAAATTGGAGATCAATATGCTGATTTGTTTTTGGCAGCTAAGA
ATTTATCAGATGCTATTTTACTTTCAGATATCCTAAGAGTAAATACTGAAATAACTAAGGCTCCCCTATC
AGCTTCAATGATTAAACGCTACGATGAACATCATCAAGACTTGACTCTTTTAAAAGCTTTAGTTCGACAA
CAACTTCCAGAAAAGTATAAAGAAATCTTTTTTGATCAATCAAAAAACGGATATGCAGGTTATATTGATG
GGGGAGCTAGCCAAGAAGAATTTTATAAATTTATCAAACCAATTTTAGAAAAAATGGATGGTACTGAGGA
ATTATTGGTGAAACTAAATCGTGAAGATTTGCTGCGCAAGCAACGGACCTTTGACAACGGCTCTATTCCC
CATCAAATTCACTTGGGTGAGCTGCATGCTATTTTGAGAAGACAAGAAGACTTTTATCCATTTTTAAAAG
ACAATCGTGAGAAGATTGAAAAAATCTTGACTTTTCGAATTCCTTATTATGTTGGTCCATTGGCGCGTGG
CAATAGTCGTTTTGCATGGATGACTCGGAAGTCTGAAGAAACAATTACCCCATGGAATTTTGAAGAAGTT
GTCGATAAAGGTGCTTCAGCTCAATCATTTATTGAACGCATGACAAACTTTGATAAAAATCTTCCAAATG
AAAAAGTACTACCAAAACATAGTTTGCTTTATGAGTATTTTACGGTTTATAACGAATTGACAAAGGTCAA
ATATGTTACTGAAGGAATGCGAAAACCAGCATTTCTTTCAGGTGAACAGAAGAAAGCCATTGTTGATTTA
CTCTTCAAAACAAATCGAAAAGTAACCGTTAAGCAATTAAAAGAAGATTATTTCAAAAAAATAGAATGTT
TTGATAGTGTTGAAATTTCAGGAGTTGAAGATAGATTTAATGCTTCATTAGGTACCTACCATGATTTGCT
AAAAATTATTAAAGATAAAGATTTTTTGGATAATGAAGAAAATGAAGATATCTTAGAGGATATTGTTTTA
ACATTGACCTTATTTGAAGATAGGGAGATGATTGAGGAAAGACTTAAAACATATGCTCACCTCTTTGATG
ATAAGGTGATGAAACAGCTTAAACGTCGCCGTTATACTGGTTGGGGACGTTTGTCTCGAAAATTGATTAA
TGGTATTAGGGATAAGCAATCTGGCAAAACAATATTAGATTTTTTGAAATCAGATGGTTTTGCCAATCGC
AATTTTATGCAGCTGATCCATGATGATAGTTTGACATTTAAAGAAGACATTCAAAAAGCACAAGTGTCTG
GACAAGGCGATAGTTTACATGAACATATTGCAAATTTAGCTGGTAGCCCTGCTATTAAAAAAGGTATTTT
ACAGACTGTAAAAGTTGTTGATGAATTGGTCAAAGTAATGGGGCGGCATAAGCCAGAAAATATCGTTATT
GAAATGGCACGTGAAAATCAGACAACTCAAAAGGGCCAGAAAAATTCGCGAGAGCGTATGAAACGAATCG
AAGAAGGTATCAAAGAATTAGGAAGTCAGATTCTTAAAGAGCATCCTGTTGAAAATACTCAATTGCAAAA
TGAAAAGCTCTATCTCTATTATCTCCAAAATGGAAGAGACATGTATGTGGACCAAGAATTAGATATTAAT
CGTTTAAGTGATTATGATGTCGATCACATTGTTCCACAAAGTTTCCTTAAAGACGATTCAATAGACAATA
AGGTCTTAACGCGTTCTGATAAAAATCGTGGTAAATCGGATAACGTTCCAAGTGAAGAAGTAGTCAAAAA
GATGAAAAACTATTGGAGACAACTTCTAAACGCCAAGTTAATCACTCAACGTAAGTTTGATAATTTAACG
AAAGCTGAACGTGGAGGTTTGAGTGAACTTGATAAAGCTGGTTTTATCAAACGCCAATTGGTTGAAACTC
GCCAAATCACTAAGCATGTGGCACAAATTTTGGATAGTCGCATGAATACTAAATACGATGAAAATGATAA
ACTTATTCGAGAGGTTAAAGTGATTACCTTAAAATCTAAATTAGTTTCTGACTTCCGAAAAGATTTCCAA
TTCTATAAAGTACGTGAGATTAACAATTACCATCATGCCCATGATGCGTATCTAAATGCCGTCGTTGGAA
CTGCTTTGATTAAGAAATATCCAAAACTTGAATCGGAGTTTGTCTATGGTGATTATAAAGTTTATGATGT
TCGTAAAATGATTGCTAAGTCTGAGCAAGAAATAGGCAAAGCAACCGCAAAATATTTCTTTTACTCTAAT
ATCATGAACTTCTTCAAAACAGAAATTACACTTGCAAATGGAGAGATTCGCAAACGCCCTCTAATCGAAA
CTAATGGGGAAACTGGAGAAATTGTCTGGGATAAAGGGCGAGATTTTGCCACAGTGCGCAAAGTATTGTC
CATGCCCCAAGTCAATATTGTCAAGAAAACAGAAGTACAGACAGGCGGATTCTCCAAGGAGTCAATTTTA
CCAAAAAGAAATTCGGACAAGCTTATTGCTCGTAAAAAAGACTGGGATCCAAAAAAATATGGTGGTTTTG
ATAGTCCAACGGTAGCTTATTCAGTCCTAGTGGTTGCTAAGGTGGAAAAAGGGAAATCGAAGAAGTTAAA
ATCCGTTAAAGAGTTACTAGGGATCACAATTATGGAAAGAAGTTCCTTTGAAAAAAATCCGATTGACTTT
TTAGAAGCTAAAGGATATAAGGAAGTTAAAAAAGACTTAATCATTAAACTACCTAAATATAGTCTTTTTG
AGTTAGAAAACGGTCGTAAACGGATGCTGGCTAGTGCCGGAGAATTACAAAAAGGAAATGAGCTGGCTCT
GCCAAGCAAATATGTGAATTTTTTATATTTAGCTAGTCATTATGAAAAGTTGAAGGGTAGTCCAGAAGAT
AACGAACAAAAACAATTGTTTGTGGAGCAGCATAAGCATTATTTAGATGAGATTATTGAGCAAATCAGTG
AATTTTCTAAGCGTGTTATTTTAGCAGATGCCAATTTAGATAAAGTTCTTAGTGCATATAACAAACATAG
AGACAAACCAATACGTGAACAAGCAGAAAATATTATTCATTTATTTACGTTGACGAATCTTGGAGCTCCC
GCTGCTTTTAAATATTTTGATACAACAATTGATCGTAAACGATATACGTCTACAAAAGAAGTTTTAGATG
CCACTCTTATCCATCAATCCATCACTGGTCTTTATGAAACACGCATTGATTTGAGTCAGCTAGGAGGTGA
CTGACTCGAG
