>Addgene plasmid #61270 | pMM178 | addgene partial sequence | sequence record 108358 | pQE-Fwd 5'-CCCGAAAAGTGCCACCTG-3'
AAGCGCAAAGAGAAAGCAGGTAGCTTGCAGTGGGCTTACATGGCGATAGCTAGACTGGGCGGTTTTATGG
ACAGCAAGCGAACCATTTTTTTGGGCGGCCCCGCCCAAAAAAATAGATCCTTAATCATCATCTAGAGAAT
GGAGACCATTCAAAACAGCATAGCTCTAAAACATGGAACTCAACAAGTCTCAGTGTGCTGAAGTTTTGGG
ACCATTCAAAACAGCATAGCTCTAAAACTGACGATCAAACCGTTGGAAGCGACTGCCCGTTTTGGGACCA
TTCAAAACAGCATAGCTCTAAAACCTCGTAGACTATTTTTGTCTAAAAAATTTCGTAATCGCACTATTTG
TCTCAGCTAGACTTCAGTCTTGAAAAGCCCCTGTATTACTGCATTTATTAAGAGTATTATACCATATTTT
TAGTTATTAAGAAATAATCTTCATCTAAAATATACTGCGGAAAATCATATAGTTCTGCAGGGTGCTAGGT
CTAGGGCGGCGGATTTGTCCTACTCAGGAGAGCGTTCACCGACAAACAACAGATAAAACGAAAGGCCCAG
TCTTTCGACTGAGCCTTTCGTTTTATTTGATGCCTCTAGCTCGAGTCAGTCACCTCCTAGCTGACTCAAA
TCAATGCGTGTTTCATAAAGACCAGTGATGGATTGATGGATAAGAGTGGCATCTAAAACTTCTTTTGTAG
ACGTATATCGTTTACGATCAATTGTTGTATCAAAATATTTAAAAGCAGCGGGAGCTCCAAGATTCGTCAA
CGTAAATAAATGAATAATATTTTCTGCTTGTTCACGTATTGGTTTGTCTCTATGTTTGTTATATGCACTA
AGAACTTTATCTAAATTGGCATCTGCTAAAATAACACGCTTAGAAAATTCACTGATTTGCTCAATAATC
