>Addgene plasmid #61270 | pMM178 | addgene partial sequence | sequence record 108360 | pBRforEco 5'-AATAGGCGTATCACGAGGC-3'
TTTTTTGGTTTGCAGTCAGAGTAGAATAGAAGTATCAAAAAAAGCACCGACTCGGTGCCACTTTTTCAAG
TTGATAACGGACTAGCCTTATTTTAACTTGCTATGCTGTTTTGAATGGTTCCAACAAGATTATTTTATAA
CTTTTATAACAAATAATCAAGGAGAAATTCAAAGAAATTTATCAGCCATAAAACAATACTTAATACTATA
GAATGATAACAAAATAAACTACTTTTTAAAAGAATTTTGTGTTATAATCTATTTATTATTAAGTATTGGG
ATCGATTCCCTATCAGTGATAGAGATTGACATCCCTATCAGTGATAGAGATACTGAGCACATCAGCAGGA
CGCACTGACCGAATTCATTAAAGAGGAGAAAGGTGCGGCCGCATGCATCACCATCACCATCACATGGATA
AGAAATACTCAATAGGCTTAGATATCGGCACAAATAGCGTCGGATGGGCGGTGATCACTGATGAATATAA
GGTTCCGTCTAAAAAGTTCAAGGTTCTGGGAAATACAGACCGCCACAGTATCAAAAAAAATCTTATAGGG
GCTCTTTTATTTGACAGTGGAGAGACAGCGGAAGCGACTCGTCTCAAACGGACAGCTCGTAGAAGGTATA
CACGTCGGAAGAATCGTATTTGTTATCTACAGGAGATTTTTTCAAATGAGATGGCGAAAGTAGATGATAG
TTTCTTTCATCGACTTGAAGAGTCTTTTTTGGTGGAAGAAGACAAGAAGCATGAACGTCATCCTATTTTT
GGAAATATAGTAGAT
